>Addgene plasmid #49371 | pRF-SmcR | depositor full sequence | sequence record 73342 | Full Sequence
TAAGCTTGGCTGTTTTGGCGGATGAGAGAAGATTTTCAGCCTGATACAGATTAAATCAGAACGCAGAAGC
GGTCTGATAAAACAGAATTTGCCTGGCGGCAGTAGCGCGGTGGTCCCACCTGACCCCATGCCGAACTCAG
AAGTGAAACGCCGTAGCGCCGATGGTAGTGTGGGGTCTCCCCATGCGAGAGTAGGGAACTGCCAGGCATC
AAATAAAACGAAAGGCTCAGTCGAAAGACTGGGCCTTTCGTTTTATCTGTTGTTTGTCGGTGAACGCTCT
CCTGAGTAGGACAAATCCGCCGGGAGCGGATTTGAACGTTGCGAAGCAACGGCCCGGAGGGTGGCGGGCA
GGACGCCCGCCATAAACTGCCAGGCATCAAATTAAGCAGAAGGCCATCCTGACGGATGGCCTTTTTGCGT
TTCTACAAACTCTTTTGTTTATTTTTCTAAATACATTCAAATATGTATCCGCTCATGAGACAATAACCCT
GATAAATGCTTCAATAATATTGAAAAAGGAAGACTATGAGTATTCAACATTTCCGTGTCGCCCTTATTCC
CTTTTTTGCGGCATTTTGCCTTCCTGTTTTTGCTCACCCAGAAACGCTGGTGAAAGTAAAAGATGCTGAA
GATCAGTTGGGTGCACGAGTGGGTTACATCGAACTGGATCTCAACAGCGGTAAGATCCTTGAGAGTTTTC
GCCCCGAAGAACGTTTTCCAATGATGAGCACTTTTAAAGTTCTGCTATGTGGCGCGGTATTATCCCGTGT
TGACGCCGGGCAAGAGCAACTCGGTCGCCGCATACACTATTCTCAGAATGACTTGGTTGAGTACTCACCA
GTCACAGAAAAGCATCTTACGGATGGCATGACAGTAAGAGAATTATGCAGTGCTGCCATAACCATGAGTG
ATAACACTGCGGCCAACTTACTTCTGACAACGATCGGAGGACCGAAGGAGCTAACCGCTTTTTTGCACAA
CATGGGGGATCATGTAACTCGCCTTGATCGTTGGGAACCGGAGCTGAATGAAGCCATACCAAACGACGAG
CGTGACACCACGATGCCTGCAGCAATGGCAACAACGTTGCGCAAACTATTAACTGGCGAACTACTTACTC
TAGCTTCCCGGCAACAATTAATAGACTGGATGGAGGCGGATAAAGTTGCAGGACCACTTCTGCGCTCGGC
CCTTCCGGCTGGCTGGTTTATTGCTGATAAATCTGGAGCCGGTGAGCGTGGGTCTCGCGGTATCATTGCA
GCACTGGGGCCAGATGGTAAGCCCTCCCGTATCGTAGTTATCTACACGACGGGGAGTCAGGCAACTATGG
ATGAACGAAATAGACAGATCGCTGAGATAGGTGCCTCACTGATTAAGCATTGGTAACTGTCAGACCAAGT
TTACTCATATATACTTTAGATTGATT
[125 nt withheld, positions 1427-1551]
C
[141 nt withheld, positions 1553-1693]
CCTTTGACGTTGGAGTCCACGTTCTTTAATAGTGGACTCTTGTTCCAAACTTGAACAACACTCAACCCTA
TCTCGGGCTATTCTTTTGATTTATAAGGGATTTTGCCGATTTCGGCCTATTGGTTAAAAAATGAGCTGAT
TTAACAAAAATTTAACGCGAATTTTAACAAAATATTAACGTTTACAATTTAAAAGGATCTAGGTGAAGAT
CCTTTTTGATAATCTCATGACCAAAATCCCTTAACGTGAGTTTTCGTTCCACTGAGCGTCAGACCCCGTA
GAAAAGATCAAAGGATCTTCTTGAGATCCTTTTTTTCTGCGCGTAATCTGCTGCTTGCAAACAAAAAAAC
CACCGCTACCAGCGGTGGTTTGTTTGCCGGATCAAGAGCTACCAACTCTTTTTCCGAAGGTAACTGGCTT
CAGCAGAGCGCAGATACCAAATACTGTCCTTCTAGTGTAGCCGTAGTTAGGCCACCACTTCAAGAACTCT
GTAGCACCGCCTACATACCTCGCTCTGCTAATCCTGTTACCAGTCAGGCATTTGAGAAGCACACGGTCAC
ACTGCTTCCGGTAGTCAATAAACCGGTAAACCAGCAATAGACATAAGCGGCTATTTAACGACCCTGCCCT
GAACCGACGACCGGGTCGAATTTGCTTTCGAATTTCTGCCATTCATCCGCTTATTATCACTTATTCAGGC
GTAGCACCAGGCGTTTAAGGGCACCAATAACTGCCTTAAAAAAATTACGCCCCGCCCTGCCACTCATCGC
AGTACTGTTGTAATTCATTAAGCATTCTGCCGACATGGAAGCCATCACAGACGGCATGATGAACCTGAAT
CGCCAGCGGCATCAGCACCTTGTCGCCTTGCGTATAATATTTGCCCATGGCTAGCGGAGTGTATACTGGC
TTACTATGTTGGCACTGATGAGGGTGTCAGTGAAGTGCTTCATGTGGCAGGAGAAAAAAGGCTGCACCGG
TGCGTCAGCAGAATATGTGATACAGGATATATTCCGCTTCCTCGCTCACTGACTCGCTACGCTCGGTCGT
TCGACTGCGGCGAGCGGAAATGGCTTACGAACGGGGCGGAGATTTCCTGGAAGATGCCAGGAAGATACTT
AACAGGGAAGTGAGAGGGCCGCGGCAAAGCCGTTTTTCCATAGGCTCCGCCCCCCTGACAAGCATCACGA
AATCTGACGCTCAAATCAGTGGTGGCGAAACCCGACAGGACTATAAAGATACCAGGCGTTTCCCCCTGGC
GGCTCCCTCGTGCGCTCTCCTGTTCCTGCCTTTCGGTTTACCGGTGTCATTCCGCTGTTATGGCCGCGTT
TGTCTCATTCCACGCCTGACACTCAGTTCCGGGTAGGCAGTTCGCTCCAAGCTGGACTGTATGCACGAAC
CCCCCGTTCAGTCCGACCGCTGCGCCTTATCCGGTAACTATCGTCTTGAGTCCAACCCGGAAAGACATGC
AAAAGCACCACTGGCAGCAGCCACTGGTAATTGATTTAGAGGAGTTAGTCTTGAAGTCATGCGCCGGTTA
AGGCTAAACTGAAAGGACAAGTTTTGGTGACTGCGCTCCTCCAAGCCAGTTACCTCGGTTCAAAGAGTTG
GTAGCTCAGAGAACCTTCGAAAAACCGCCCTGCAAGGCGGTTTTTTCGTTTTCAGAGCAAGAGATTACGC
GCAGACCAAAACGATCTCAAGAAGATCATCTTATTAATCAGATAAAATATTTGCTCATGAGCCCGAAGTG
GCGAGCCCGATCTTCCCCATCGGTGATGTCGGCGATATAGGCGCCAGCAACCGCACCTGTGGCGCCGGTG
ATGCCGGCCACGATGCGTCCGGCGTAGAGGATCTGCTCATGTTTGACAGCTTATCATCGATGCATAATGT
GCCTGTCAAATGGACGAAGCAGGGATTCTGCAAACCCTATGCTACTCCCTCGAGCCGTCAATTGTCTGAT
TCGTTACCAATTATTAATTTTTAAAGTATGGGCAATCAATTGCTCCTGTTAAAATTGCTTTAGAAATACT
TTGGCAGCGGTTTGTTGTATTGAGTTTCATTTGCGCATTGGTTAAATGGAAAGTGACAGTACGCTCACTG
CAACCTAATATTTTTGAAATATCCCAAGAGCTTTTTCCTTCGCATGCCCACGCTAAACATTCTTTTTCTC
TTTTGGTTAAATCGTTGTTTGATTTATTATTTGCTATATTTATTTTTCGATAATTATCAACTAGAGAAGG
AACAATTAATGGTATGTTCATACACGCATGTAAAAATAAACTATCTATATAGTTGTCTTTTTCTGAATGT
GCAAAACTAAGCATTCCGAAGCCATTGTTAGCCGTATGAATAGGGAAACTAAACCCAGTGATAAGACCTG
ATGTTTTCGCTTCTTTAATTACATTTGGAGATTTTTTATTTACAGCATTGTTTTCAAATATATTCCAATT
AATTGGTGAATGATTGGAGTTAGAATAATCTACTATAGGATCATATTTTATTAAATTAGCGTCATCATAA
TATTGCCTCCATTTTTTAGGGTAATTATCTAGGATTGAAATATCAGATTTAACCATAGAATGAGGATAAA
TGATCGCGAGTAAATAATATTCACAATGTACCATTTTAGTCATATCAGATAAGCATTGATTAATATCATT
ATTGCTTCTACAAGCTTTAATTTTATTAATTATTCTGTATGTGTCGTCGGCATTTATGTTTTTCATCGAG
GCCTTTCCTGTGTGACCCGCTGGAATAGGATCTTATCACTGCCCGCTTTCCAGTCGGGAAACCTGTCGTG
CCAGCTGCATTAATGAATCGGCCAACGCGCGGGGAGAGGCGGTTTGCGTATTGGGCGCCAGGGTGGTTTT
TCTTTTCACCAGTGAGACTGGCAACAGCTGATTGCCCTTCACCGCCTGGCCCTGAGAGAGTTGCAGCAAG
CGGTCCACGCTGGTTTGCCCCAGCAGGCGAAAATCCTGTTTGATGGTGGTTAACGGCGGGATATAACATG
AGCTATCTTCGGTATCGTCGTATCCCACTACCGAGATATCCGCACCAACGCGCAGCCCGGACTCGGTAAT
GGCGCGCATTGCGCCCAGCGCCATCTGATCGTTGGCAACCAGCATCGCAGTGGGAACGATGCCCTCATTC
AGCATTTGCATGGTTTGTTGAAAACCGGACATGGCACTCCAGTCGCCTTCCCGTTCCGCTATCGGCTGAA
TTTGATTGCGAGTGAGATATTTATGCCAGCCAGCCAGACGCAGACGCGCCGAGACAGAACTTAATGGGCC
CGCTAACAGCGCGATTTGCTGGTGACCCAATGCGACCAGATGCTCCACGCCCAGTCGCGTACCGTCCTCA
TGGGAGAAAATAATACTGTTGATGGGTGTCTGGTCAGAGACATCAAGAAATAACGCCGGAACATTAGTGC
AGGCAGCTTCCACAGCAATGGCATCCTGGTCATCCAGCGGATAGTTAATGATCAGCCCACTGACGCGTTG
CGCGAGAAGATTGTGCACCGCCGCTTTACAGGCTTCGACGCCGCTTCGTTCTACCATCGACACCACCACG
CTGGCACCCAGTTGATCGGCGCGAGATTTAATCGCCGCGACAATTTGCGACGGCGCGTGCAGGGCCAGAC
TGGAGGTGGCAACGCCAATCAGCAACGACTGTTTGCCCGCCAGTTGTTGTGCCACGCGGTTGGGAATGTA
ATTCAGCTCCGCCATCGCCGCTTCCACTTTTTCCCGCGTTTTCGCAGAAACGTGGCTGGCCTGGTTCACC
ACGCGGGAAACGGTCTGATAAGAGACACCGGCATACTCTGCGACATCGTATAACGTTACTGGTTTCATAT
TCACCACCCTGAATTGACTCTCTTCCGGGCGCTATCATGCCATACCGCGAAAGGTTTTGCGCCATTCGAT
GGCGCGCCGCTTCGTCAGGCCACATAGCTTTCTTGTTCTGATCGGAACGATCGTTGGCTGTGTTGACAAT
TAATCATCGGCTCGTATAATGTGTGGAATTGTGAGCGCTCACAATTCTATGGACTATGTTTGAAAGAGGA
GAAATACTAGATGGATAGCATTGCAAAACGTCCGCGTACCCGTCTGAGTCCGCTGAAACGTAAACAGCAG
CTGATGGAAATTGCCCTGGAAGTTTTTGCACGTCGTGGTATTGGTCGTGGTGGTCATGCAGATATTGCAG
AAATTGCACAGGTTAGCGTTGCAACCGTGTTTAACTATTTTCCGACCCGTGAAGATCTGGTTGATGAAGT
TCTGAATCATGTTGTTCGCCAGTTTAGCAATTTCCTGAGCGATAATATCGATCTGGATCTGCATGCCAAA
GAAAACATTGCCAATATTACCAACGCCATGATTGAACTGGTGGTTCAGGATAATCATTGGCTGAAAGTTT
GGTTTGAATGGTCAGCAAGCACCCGTGATGAAGTTTGGCCTCTGTTTGTTACCACCAATCGTACCAATCA
GCTGCTGGTTCAGAACATGTTTATCAAAGCAATTGAACGTGGCGAAGTTTGCGATCAGCATAATCCGGAA
GATCTGGCAAACCTGTTTCATGGTATTTGCTATAGCCTGTTTGTTCAGGCAAATCGCACCAATAACACCG
CAGAACTGAGCAAACTGGTTAGCAGCTATCTGGATATGCTGTGTATCTATAAACGCGAACACGAATAACT
AGGGCCCATACCCCCAGGCATCAAATAAAACGAAAGGCTCAGTCGAAAGACTGGGCCTTTCGTTTTATCT
GTTGTTTGTCGGTGAACGCTCTCTACTAGAGTCACACTGGCTCACCTTCGGGTGGGCCTTTCTGCGTTTA
TACGACGTACGGTGGAACGAGCCGTCAATTGTCTGATTCGTTACCAATTGACATTATTGATAAATCTGCG
TAAAATGCTAGCTACTAGAGAAAGAGGAGAAATACTAGATGGTGAGCAAGGGCGAGGAGCTGTTCACCGG
GGTGGTGCCCATCCTGGTCGAGCTGGACGGCGACGTAAACGGCCACAAGTTCAGCGTGTCCGGCGAGGGC
GAGGGCGATGCCACCTACGGCAAGCTGACCCTGAAGTTCATCTGCACCACCGGCAAGCTGCCCGTGCCCT
GGCCCACCCTCGTGACCACCTTCGGCTACGGCCTGCAATGCTTCGCCCGCTACCCCGACCACATGAAGCT
GCACGACTTCTTCAAGTCCGCCATGCCCGAAGGCTACGTCCAGGAGCGCACCATCTTCTTCAAGGACGAC
GGCAACTACAAGACCCGCGCCGAGGTGAAGTTCGAGGGCGACACCCTGGTGAACCGCATCGAGCTGAAGG
GCATCGACTTCAAGGAGGACGGCAACATCCTGGGGCACAAGCTGGAGTACAACTACAACAGCCACAACGT
CTATATCATGGCCGACAAGCAGAAGAACGGCATCAAGGTGAACTTCAAGATCCGCCACAACATCGAGGAC
GGCAGCGTGCAGCTCGCCGACCACTACCAGCAGAACACCCCCATCGGCGACGGCCCCGTGCTGCTGCCCG
ACAACCACTACCTGAGCTACCAGTCCGCCCTGAGCAAAGACCCCAACGAGAAGCGCGATCACATGGTCCT
GCTGGAGTTCGTGACCGCCGCCGGGATCACTCTCGGCATGGACGAGCTGTACAAGTAA
Features (pLannotate 1.2.2; 22 found; start..end, strand, type, name):
     91..206     +  ncRNA          5S rRNA: Accession: RF00001 - 5S ribosomal RNA
    210..296     +  terminator     rrnB T1 terminator: Escherichia coli rrnB; transcription terminator T1 from the E. coli rrnB gene
    388..415     +  terminator     rrnB T2 terminator: transcription terminator T2 from the E. coli rrnB gene
    434..523     +  promoter       AmpR promoter: bla
    526..1386    +  CDS            AmpR: β-lactamase; bla; confers resistance to ampicillin, carbenicillin, and related antibiotics
   1428..1883    +  rep_origin     f1 ori (sequence partly withheld): f1 bacteriophage origin of replication; arrow indicates direction of (+) strand synthesis
   1994..2227    +  rep_origin     ori (fragment): high-copy-number ColE1/pMB1/pBR322/pUC origin of replication
   2438..2583    -  CDS            CmR (fragment): chloramphenicol acetyltransferase; cat; confers resistance to chloramphenicol
   2585..2606    +  misc_feature   bom (fragment): basis of mobility region from pBR322
   2705..2760    -  rep_origin     RSF ori (fragment): Plasmids containing the RSF 1030 origin of replication can be propagated in E. coli cells that contain additional plasmids with compatible origins.
   2848..3393    -  rep_origin     p15A ori: Plasmids containing the medium-copy-number p15A origin of replication can be propagated in E. coli cells that contain a second plasmid with the ColE1 origin.
   3426..3546    -  CDS            TcR (fragment): tetracycline efflux protein; tet; confers resistance to tetracycline
   3556..3574    +  promoter       tet promoter (fragment): E. coli promoter for tetracycline efflux protein gene
   3670..4419    -  CDS            luxR: LUXR_ALIFS - Experimental evidence at protein level: Swiss-Prot protein existence level 1. Transcriptional activator of the bioluminescence operon. Binds to the OHHL autoinducer. From Aliivibrio fischeri (Vibrio fischeri).
   4462..5541    -  CDS            lacI: LACI_ECOLI - Experimental evidence at protein level: Swiss-Prot protein existence level 1. Repressor of the lactose operon. Binds allolactose as an inducer. From Escherichia coli (strain K12).
   5542..5615    -  promoter       lacI promoter (fragment): lacI
   5676..5704    +  promoter       tac promoter: strong E. coli promoter; hybrid between the trp and lac UV5 promoters
   5710..5729    -  protein_bind   lac operator (symmetric): The lac repressor binds to the lac operator to inhibit transcription in E. coli. This inhibition can be relieved by adding lactose or isopropyl-β-D-thiogalactopyranoside (IPTG). The symmetric lac operator was optimized for tight binding of lac repressor. lac repressor encoded by lacI
   5764..6375    +  CDS            luxR: LUXR_VIBHA - Experimental evidence at protein level: Swiss-Prot protein existence level 1. Regulatory protein of bacterial bioluminescence. It probably binds the autoinducer molecule and potentiates the transcription of the bioluminescence operon. From Vibrio harveyi (Beneckea harveyi).
   6405..6476    +  terminator     rrnB T1 terminator: transcription terminator T1 from the E. coli rrnB gene
   6492..6519    +  terminator     T7Te terminator: phage T7 early transcription terminator
   6632..7351    +  CDS            EYFP: enhanced YFP mammalian codon-optimized
