[The description below was written by a language model from this plasmid's Addgene catalogue record and pLannotate feature annotations shown in this document.]
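Description:
pRF-SmcR is a bacterial expression plasmid for synthetic biology, built on the pEXT20 backbone and carrying both a repressor and its matched fluorescent reporter on one 7,351 nt molecule. It is selected with ampicillin through a bla (AmpR) cassette and is listed as low copy. The annotated intact replication origin is p15A. Only short fragments of ColE1-type and RSF origins are detected, along with remnants of chloramphenicol and tetracycline resistance genes, which appear to be backbone leftovers. An f1 phage origin is also present.

The insert is the SmcR repressor from Vibrio vulnificus. The annotation tool labels a 612 bp reading frame as a homologue of Vibrio harveyi LuxR. This frame almost certainly corresponds to SmcR, which belongs to that TetR-type regulator family. It sits downstream of a tac promoter with a symmetric lac operator and is followed by the rrnB T1 and T7Te terminators. A lacI gene with its own promoter is carried on the plasmid, so repressor expression should be inducible with IPTG. A separate Aliivibrio fischeri luxR gene is also annotated, but the record does not explain its role here.

Downstream of the repressor cassette lies an EYFP coding sequence, terminated by rrnB T1/T2. According to the depositor, it is driven by a constitutive promoter containing an operator for SmcR, although this promoter is not annotated in the feature table. Inducing SmcR should therefore lower YFP fluorescence, giving a response function for the repressor–promoter pair. The associated work mined prokaryotic repressors to build orthogonal logic gates, which fits the use of this plasmid for characterising repression strength and cross-reactivity.
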