Addgene plasmid #49371: pRF-SmcR
Depositing lab: Christopher Voigt. Depositing organization: Massachusetts Institute of Technology. Publication: Genomic mining of prokaryotic repressors for orthogonal logic gates. Stanton BC, Nielsen AA, Tamsir A, Clancy K, Peterson T, Voigt CA. Nat Chem Biol. 2013 Dec 8. doi: 10.1038/nchembio.1411. PubMed 24316737.
Backbone
  Vector backbone: pEXT20
  Vector type: Bacterial Expression, Synthetic Biology
Growth in bacteria
  Bacterial resistance: Ampicillin, 100 μg/mL
  Growth temperature: 37°C
  Growth strain: DH10B
  Copy number: Low Copy
Gene/Insert
  Gene/Insert name: SmcR repressor
  Species: Vibrio vulnificus
  Cloning method: Ligation Independent Cloning
  Sequencing primers: 5′ NA; 3′ EGFP-N
Terms and licenses: Academic/Nonprofit Terms; Industry Terms: Not Available to Industry
Depositor comments: Plasmid also contains YFP reporter (whose expression is controlled by a constitutive promoter containing an operator site for the indicated repressor).
How to cite: pRF-SmcR was a gift from Christopher Voigt (Addgene plasmid # 49371 ; http://n2t.net/addgene:49371 ; RRID:Addgene_49371)
