>Addgene plasmid #49371 | pRF-SmcR | depositor partial sequence | sequence record 73343 | SmcR coding sequence
ATGGATAGCATTGCAAAACGTCCGCGTACCCGTCTGAGTCCGCTGAAACGTAAACAGCAGCTGATGGAAA
TTGCCCTGGAAGTTTTTGCACGTCGTGGTATTGGTCGTGGTGGTCATGCAGATATTGCAGAAATTGCACA
GGTTAGCGTTGCAACCGTGTTTAACTATTTTCCGACCCGTGAAGATCTGGTTGATGAAGTTCTGAATCAT
GTTGTTCGCCAGTTTAGCAATTTCCTGAGCGATAATATCGATCTGGATCTGCATGCCAAAGAAAACATTG
CCAATATTACCAACGCCATGATTGAACTGGTGGTTCAGGATAATCATTGGCTGAAAGTTTGGTTTGAATG
GTCAGCAAGCACCCGTGATGAAGTTTGGCCTCTGTTTGTTACCACCAATCGTACCAATCAGCTGCTGGTT
CAGAACATGTTTATCAAAGCAATTGAACGTGGCGAAGTTTGCGATCAGCATAATCCGGAAGATCTGGCAA
ACCTGTTTCATGGTATTTGCTATAGCCTGTTTGTTCAGGCAAATCGCACCAATAACACCGCAGAACTGAG
CAAACTGGTTAGCAGCTATCTGGATATGCTGTGTATCTATAAACGCGAACACGAATAA
