>Addgene plasmid #49371 | pRF-SmcR | depositor partial sequence | sequence record 73344 | YFP promoter (SmcR operator sequence listed in capital letters)
TTCGTTACCAATTGACATTATTGATAAATCTGCGTAAAATGCTAGC
