>Addgene plasmid #49371 | pRF-SmcR | addgene partial sequence | sequence record 74741 | EGFP_N
CCGGTGAACAGCTCCTCGCCCTTGCTCACCATCTAGTATTTCTCCTCTTTCTCTAGTAGCTAGCATTTTA
CGCAGATTTATCAATAATGTCAATTGGTAACGAATCAGACAATTGACGGCTCGTTCCACCGTACGTCGTA
TAAACGCAGAAAGGCCCACCCGAAGGTGAGCCAGTGTGACTCTAGTAGAGAGCGTTCACCGACAAACAAC
AGATAAAACGAAAGGCCCAGTCTTTCGACTGAGCCTTTCGTTTTATTTGATGCCTGGGGGTATGGGCCCT
AGTTATTCGTGTTCGCGTTTATAGATACACAGCATATCCAGATAGCTGCTAACCAGTTTGCTCAGTTCTG
CGGTGTTATTGGTGCGATTTGCCTGAACAAACAGGCTATAGCAAATACCATGAAACAGGTTTGCCAGATC
TTCCGGATTATGCTGATCGCAAACTTCGCCACGTTCAATTGCTTTGATAAACATGTTCTGAACCAGCAGC
TGATTGGTACGATTGGTGGTAACAAACAGAGGCCAAACTTCATCACGGGTGCTTGCTGACCATTCAAACC
AAACTTTCAGCCAATGATTATCCTGAACCACCAGTTCAATCATGGCGTTGGTAATATTGGCAATGTTTTC
TTTGGCATGCAGATCCAGATCGATATTATCGCTCAGGAAATTGCTAAACTGGCGAACAACATGATTCAGA
ACTTCATCAACCAGATCTTCACGGGTCGGAAAATAGTTAAACACGGTTGCAACGCTAACCTGTGCAATTT
CTGCAATATCTGCATGACCACCACGACCAATACCACGACGTGCAAAAACTTCCAGGGCAATTTCCATCAG
CTGCTGTTTACGTTTCAGCGGACTCAGACGGGTACGCGGACGTTTTGCAATGCTATCCATCTAGTATTTC
TCCTCTTTCAAACATAGTCCATAGAATTGTGAGCGCTCACAATTCCACACATTATACGAGCCGATGATTA
ATTGTC
