>Addgene plasmid #49371 | pRF-SmcR | addgene partial sequence | sequence record 74747 | pTrcHis_rev
AATCTTCTCTCATCCGCCAAAACAGCCAAGCTTATTACTTGTACAGCTCGTCCATGCCGAGAGTGATCCC
GGCGGCGGTCACGAACTCCAGCAGGACCATGTGATCGCGCTTCTCGTTGGGGTCTTTGCTCAGGGCGGAC
TGGTAGCTCAGGTAGTGGTTGTCGGGCAGCAGCACGGGGCCGTCGCCGATGGGGGTGTTCTGCTGGTAGT
GGTCGGCGAGCTGCACGCTGCCGTCCTCGATGTTGTGGCGGATCTTGAAGTTCACCTTGATGCCGTTCTT
CTGCTTGTCGGCCATGATATAGACGTTGTGGCTGTTGTAGTTGTACTCCAGCTTGTGCCCCAGGATGTTG
CCGTCCTCCTTGAAGTCGATGCCCTTCAGCTCGATGCGGTTCACCAGGGTGTCGCCCTCGAACTTCACCT
CGGCGCGGGTCTTGTAGTTGCCGTCGTCCTTGAAGAAGATGGTGCGCTCCTGGACGTAGCCTTCGGGCAT
GGCGGACTTGAAGAAGTCGTGCAGCTTCATGTGGTCGGGGTAGCGGGCGAAGCATTGCAGGCCGTAGCCG
AAGGTGGTCACGAGGGTGGGCCAGGGCACGGGCAGCTTGCCGGTGGTGCAGATGAACTTCAGGGTCAGCT
TGCCGTAGGTGGCATCGCCCTCGCCCTCGCCGGACACGCTGAACTTGTGGCCGTTTACGTCGCCGTCCAG
CTCGACCAGGATGGGCACCACCCCGGTGAACAGCTCCTCGCCCTTGCTCACCATCTAGTATTTCTCCTCT
TTCTCTAGTAGCTAGCATTTTACGCAGATTTATCAATAATGTCAATTGGTAACGAATCAGACAATTGACG
GCTCGTTCCACCGTACGTCGTATAAACGCAGAAAGGCCCACCCGAAGGTGAGCCAGTGTGACTCTAGTAG
AGAGCGTTCACCGACAAACAACAGATAAAACGAAAGGCCCAGTCTTTCGACTGAGCCTTTCGTTTTATTT
GATGCCTGGGGGTATG
