>Addgene plasmid #49371 | pRF-SmcR | addgene partial sequence | sequence record 75649 | lacI-F
AGGGCAATCAGCTGTTGCCAGTCTCACTGGTGAAAAGAAAAACCACCCTGGCGCCCAATACGCAAACCGC
CTCTCCCCGCGCGTTGGCCGATTCATTAATGCAGCTGGCACGACAGGTTTCCCGACTGGAAAGCGGGCAG
TGATAAGATCCTATTCCAGCGGGTCACACAGGAAAGGCCTCGATGAAAAACATAAATGCCGACGACACAT
ACAGAATAATTAATAAAATTAAAGCTTGTAGAAGCAATAATGATATTAATCAATGCTTATCTGATATGAC
TAAAATGGTACATTGTGAATATTATTTACTCGCGATCATTTATCCTCATTCTATGGTTAAATCTGATATT
TCAATCCTAGATAATTACCCTAAAAAATGGAGGCAATATTATGATGACGCTAATTTAATAAAATATGATC
CTATAGTAGATTATTCTAACTCCAATCATTCACCAATTAATTGGAATATATTTGAAAACAATGCTGTAAA
TAAAAAATCTCCAAATGTAATTAAAGAAGCGAAAACATCAGGTCTTATCACTGGGTTTAGTTTCCCTATT
CATACGGCTAACAATGGCTTCGGAATGCTTAGTTTTGCACATTCAGAAAAAGACAACTATATAGATAGTT
TATTTTTACATGCGTGTATGAACATACCATTAATTGTTCCTTCTCTAGTTGATAATTATCGAAAAATAAA
TATAGCAAATAATAAATCAAACAACGATTTAACCAAAAGAGAAAAAGAATGTTTAGCGTGGGCATGCGAA
GGAAAAAGCTCTTGGGATATTTCAAAAATATTAGGTTGCAGTGAGCGTACTGTCACTTTCCATTTAACCA
ATGCGCAAATGAAACTCAATACAACAAACCGCTGCCAAAGTATTTCTAAAGCAATTTTAACAGGAGCAAT
TGATTGCCCATACTTTAAAAATTAATAATTGGTAACGAATCAGACAATTGACGGCTCGAGGGAGTAGCAT
AGGGTTTGCAGAATCCCTGCT
